>Addgene plasmid #118655 | pAC1821_pCR8-SMN2-DN-RG6-SA | addgene full sequence | sequence record 232550 | Addgene NGS Result
AGCGGAAGAGCGCCCAATACGCAAACCGCCTCTCCCCGCGCGTTGGCCGATTCATTAATGCAGCTGGCAC
GACAGGTTTCCCGACTGGAAAGCGGGCAGTGAGCGCAACGCAATTAATACGCGTACCGCTAGCCAGGAAG
AGTTTGTAGAAACGCAAAAAGGCCATCCGTCAGGATGGCCTTCTGCTTAGTTTGATGCCTGGCAGTTTAT
GGCGGGCGTCCTGCCCGCCACCCTCCGGGCCGTTGCTTCACAACGATCAAATCCGCTCCCGGCGGATTTG
TCCTACTCAGGAGAGCGTTCACCGACAAACAACAGATAAAACGAAAGGCCCAGTATTCCGACTGAGCCTT
TCGTTTTATTTGATGCCTGGCAGTTCCCTACTCTCGCGTTAACGCTAGCATGGATGTTTTCCCAGTCACG
ACGTTGTAAAACGACGGCCAGTCTTAAGCTCGGGCCCCAAATAATGATTTTATTTTGACTGATAGTGACC
TGTTCGTTGCAACAAATTGATGAGCAATGCTTTTTTATAATGCCAACTTTGTACAAAAAAGCAGGCTCCG
AATTCACCGGTGAGGGCCTATTTCCCATGATTCCTTCATATTTGCATATACGATACAAGGCTGTTAGAGA
GATAATTGGAATTAATTTGACTGTAAACACAAAGATATTAGTACAAAATACGTGACGTAGAAAGTAATAA
TTTCTTGGGTAGTTTGCAGTTTTAAAATTATGTTTTAAAATGGACTATCATATGCTTACCGTAACTTGAA
AGTATTTCGATTTCTTGGCTTTATATATCTTGTGGAAAGGACGAAACACCGAACCCCTACCAACTGGTCG
GGGTTTGAAACACAAAAGTAAGATTCACTTTCACAAGTAAACCCCTACCAACTGGTCGGGGTTTGAAACG
AGAATTCTAGTAGGGATGTAGCAAGTAAACCCCTACCAACTGGTCGGGGTTTGAAACTTTCTTCCACACA
ACCAACCAGCAAGTAAACCCCTACCAACTGGTCGGGGTTTGAAACATATCGCCTGGATCCTGAGCCATTT
TTTTGGCGCGCCTTAATTAAGAATTCGACCCAGCTTTCTTGTACAAAGTTGGCATTATAAAAAATAATTG
CTCATCAATTTGTTGCAACGAACAGGTCACTATCAGTCAAAATAAAATCATTATTTGCCATCCAGCTGAT
ATCCCCTATAGTGAGTCGTATTACATGGTCATAGCTGTTTCCTGGCAGCTCTGGCCCGTGTCTCAAAATC
TCTGATGTTACATTGCACAAGATAAAAATATATCATCATGCCTCCTCTAGACCAGCCAGGACAGAAATGC
CTCGACTTCGCTGCTACCCAAGGTTGCCGGGTGACGCACACCGTGGAAACGGATGAAGGCACGAACCCAG
TGGACATAAGCCTGTTCGGTTCGTAAGCTGTAATGCAAGTAGCGTATGCGCTCACGCAACTGGTCCAGAA
CCTTGACCGAACGCAGCGGTGGTAACGGCGCAGTGGCGGTTTTCATGGCTTGTTATGACTGTTTTTTTGG
GGTACAGTCTATGCCTCGGGCATCCAAGCAGCAAGCGCGTTACGCCGTGGGTCGATGTTTGATGTTATGG
AGCAGCAACGATGTTACGCAGCAGGGCAGTCGCCCTAAAACAAAGTTAAACATTATGAGGGAAGCGGTGA
TCGCCGAAGTATCGACTCAACTATCAGAGGTAGTTGGCGTCATCGAGCGCCATCTCGAACCGACGTTGCT
GGCCGTACATTTGTACGGCTCCGCAGTGGATGGCGGCCTGAAGCCACACAGTGATATTGATTTGCTGGTT
ACGGTGACCGTAAGGCTTGATGAAACAACGCGGCGAGCTTTGATCAACGACCTTTTGGAAACTTCGGCTT
CCCCTGGAGAGAGCGAGATTCTCCGCGCTGTAGAAGTCACCATTGTTGTGCACGACGACATCATTCCGTG
GCGTTATCCAGCTAAGCGCGAACTGCAATTTGGAGAATGGCAGCGCAATGACATTCTTGCAGGTATCTTC
GAGCCAGCCACGATCGACATTGATCTGGCTATCTTGCTGACAAAAGCAAGAGAACATAGCGTTGCCTTGG
TAGGTCCAGCGGCGGAGGAACTCTTTGATCCGGTTCCTGAACAGGATCTATTTGAGGCGCTAAATGAAAC
CTTAACGCTATGGAACTCGCCGCCCGACTGGGCTGGCGATGAGCGAAATGTAGTGCTTACGTTGTCCCGC
ATTTGGTACAGCGCAGTAACCGGCAAAATCGCGCCGAAGGATGTCGCTGCCGACTGGGCAATGGAGCGCC
TGCCGGCCCAGTATCAGCCCGTCATACTTGAAGCTAGACAGGCTTATCTTGGACAAGAAGAAGATCGCTT
GGCCTCGCGCGCAGATCAGTTGGAAGAATTTGTCCACTACGTGAAAGGCGAGATCACCAAGGTAGTCGGC
AAATAACCCTCGAGCCACCCATGACCAAAATCCCTTAACGTGAGTTACGCGTCGTTCCACTGAGCGTCAG
ACCCCGTAGAAAAGATCAAAGGATCTTCTTGAGATCCTTTTTTTCTGCGCGTAATCTGCTGCTTGCAAAC
AAAAAAACCACCGCTACCAGCGGTGGTTTGTTTGCCGGATCAAGAGCTACCAACTCTTTTTCCGAAGGTA
ACTGGCTTCAGCAGAGCGCAGATACCAAATACTGTTCTTCTAGTGTAGCCGTAGTTAGGCCACCACTTCA
AGAACTCTGTAGCACCGCCTACATACCTCGCTCTGCTAATCCTGTTACCAGTGGCTGCTGCCAGTGGCGA
TAAGTCGTGTCTTACCGGGTTGGACTCAAGACGATAGTTACCGGATAAGGCGCAGCGGTCGGGCTGAACG
GGGGGTTCGTGCACACAGCCCAGCTTGGAGCGAACGACCTACACCGAACTGAGATACCTACAGCGTGAGC
TATGAGAAAGCGCCACGCTTCCCGAAGGGAGAAAGGCGGACAGGTATCCGGTAAGCGGCAGGGTCGGAAC
AGGAGAGCGCACGAGGGAGCTTCCAGGGGGAAACGCCTGGTATCTTTATAGTCCTGTCGGGTTTCGCCAC
CTCTGACTTGAGCGTCGATTTTTGTGATGCTCGTCAGGGGGGCGGAGCCTATGGAAAAACGCCAGCAACG
CGGCCTTTTTACGGTTCCTGGCCTTTTGCTGGCCTTTTGCTCACATGTTCTTTCCTGCGTTATCCCCTGA
TTCTGTGGATAACCGTATTACCGCCTTTGAGTGAGCTGATACCGCTCGCCGCAGCCGAACGACCGAGCGC
AGCGAGTCAGTGAGCGAGGA
Features (pLannotate 1.2.2; 16 found; start..end, strand, type, name):
     10..102     +  CDS            lacI (fragment): lac repressor; lacI; The lac repressor binds to the lac operator to inhibit transcription in E. coli. This inhibition can be relieved by adding lactose or isopropyl-β-D-thiogalactopyranoside (IPTG).
    157..184     -  terminator     rrnB T2 terminator: transcription terminator T2 from the E. coli rrnB gene
    276..362     -  terminator     rrnB T1 terminator: Escherichia coli rrnB; transcription terminator T1 from the E. coli rrnB gene
    406..442     -  CDS            lacZα (fragment): LacZα fragment of β-galactosidase; lacZ fragment
    458..557     +  protein_bind   attL1: mutant version of attL; recombination site for the Gateway® LR reaction LR Clonase™
    572..812     +  promoter       U6 promoter: RNA polymerase III promoter for human U6 snRNA
    822..851     +  misc_RNA       RfxCas13d DR30: 5' processed 30-base direct repeat for an RfxCas13d gRNA (Konermann et al., 2018)
    874..909     +  misc_RNA       RfxCas13d DR36: 36-base direct repeat for an RfxCas13d pre-gRNA (Konermann et al., 2018)
    932..967     +  misc_RNA       RfxCas13d DR36: 36-base direct repeat for an RfxCas13d pre-gRNA (Konermann et al., 2018)
    990..1025    +  misc_RNA       RfxCas13d DR36: 36-base direct repeat for an RfxCas13d pre-gRNA (Konermann et al., 2018)
   1078..1177    -  protein_bind   attL2: mutant version of attL; recombination site for the Gateway® LR reaction LR Clonase™
   1195..1213    -  promoter       T7 promoter: promoter for bacteriophage T7 RNA polymerase
   1403..1426    +  promoter       Pc promoter (fragment): intI1 (promoter lies within the coding sequence); class 1 integron promoter
   1602..1658    +  CDS            GmR (fragment): gentamycin acetyltransferase; aacC1; confers resistance to gentamycin
   1665..2456    +  CDS            SmR: aminoglycoside adenylyltransferase (Murphy, 1985); aadA; confers resistance to spectinomycin and streptomycin
   2549..3137    +  rep_origin     ori: high-copy-number ColE1/pMB1/pBR322/pUC origin of replication
