[The description below was written by a language model from this plasmid's Addgene catalogue record and pLannotate feature annotations shown in this document.]
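Description:
pAC1821_pCR8-SMN2-DN-RG6-SA is a small (about 3.3 kb) Gateway entry-type plasmid built on the Invitrogen pCR8/GW/TOPO backbone. It expresses a polycistronic CasRx (RfxCas13d) guide RNA array in mammalian cells. It is propagated in E. coli from a high-copy ColE1/pUC-type origin and selected with spectinomycin through the aadA (SmR) aminoglycoside adenylyltransferase gene. The annotation also picks up backbone remnants: rrnB T1 and T2 terminators upstream of the cloning region, a T7 promoter, and short fragments of lacI, lacZα, a gentamicin resistance gene and an integron Pc promoter. None of these fragments is expected to be a functional gene.

The payload sits between attL1 and attL2, so the whole cassette can be moved into an attR-containing destination vector by an LR recombination reaction. It can also be used directly by transient transfection. A human U6 RNA polymerase III promoter drives a synthetic pre-gRNA. The feature table shows a 30-base processed RfxCas13d direct repeat followed by three 36-base direct repeats, with short gaps between and after them that accommodate the spacers. According to the record, three spacers target an SMN2 intron and one targets the splice acceptor of the RG6 splicing reporter. Cas13d processes such arrays into individual guides through its own RNase activity, so a single transcript supplies all four. The array was inserted via BbsI sites that were destroyed during cloning. The plasmid supplies guides only and encodes no Cas protein. It comes from work on CRISPR artificial splicing factors, in which RNA-targeting CasRx fusions are directed to pre-mRNAs to modulate alternative splicing, here at SMN2 and the RG6 reporter simultaneously.
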