Addgene plasmid #118655: pAC1821_pCR8-SMN2-DN-RG6-SA
Purpose: Transient transfection; Expressed DR-SMN2-DN-RG6-SA-DR CasRx polycistronic gRNA with 3 spacers targeting SMN2 intron and 1 spacer targeting RG6 splice acceptor; Gateway Donor
Depositing lab: Albert Cheng. Publication: CRISPR artificial splicing factors. Du M, Jillette N, Zhu JJ, Li S, Cheng AW. Nat Commun. 2020 Jun 12;11(1):2973. doi: 10.1038/s41467-020-16806-4. PubMed 32532987.
Backbone
  Vector backbone: pCR8/GW/TOPO
  Backbone manufacturer: Invitrogen
  Vector type: Mammalian Expression, CRISPR
Growth in bacteria
  Bacterial resistance: Spectinomycin, 50 μg/mL
  Growth temperature: 37°C
  Growth strain: NEB Stable
  Copy number: Unknown
Gene/Insert
  Gene/Insert name: SMN2-DN-RG6-SA
  Species: Synthetic
  Promoter: U6
  Cloning method: Restriction Enzyme; 5′ cloning site BbsI (destroyed during cloning); 3′ cloning site BbsI (destroyed during cloning)
  Sequencing primers: 5′ M13F; 3′ M13R
Terms and licenses: Academic/Nonprofit Terms; Industry Terms: Not Available to Industry
Depositor comments: More info at http://CasFx.org . Please visit https://www.biorxiv.org/content/early/2018/09/30/431064 for bioRxiv preprint.
How to cite: pAC1821_pCR8-SMN2-DN-RG6-SA was a gift from Albert Cheng (Addgene plasmid # 118655 ; http://n2t.net/addgene:118655 ; RRID:Addgene_118655)
